Addgene plasmid #42755: TAL3292
Depositing lab: Keith Joung. Depositing organization: Massachusetts General Hospital. Publication: Targeted gene disruption in somatic zebrafish cells using engineered TALENs. Sander JD, Cade L, Khayter C, Reyon D, Peterson RT, Joung JK, Yeh JR. Nat Biotechnol. 2011 Aug 5;29(8):697-8. doi: 10.1038/nbt.1934. PubMed 21822241.
Backbone
  Vector backbone: JDS78
  Backbone manufacturer: Addgene plasmid #32290
  Backbone size w/o insert (bp): 6447
  Vector type: Mammalian Expression ; T7
Growth in bacteria
  Bacterial resistance: Ampicillin, 100 μg/mL
  Growth temperature: 37°C
  Growth strain: XL1 Blue
  Copy number: High Copy
Gene/Insert
  Gene/Insert name: ZebrafishCommunity-hs3st1-left (alt name: hs3st1)
  Species: D. rerio (zebrafish)
  Insert size (bp): 1640
  Entrez Gene: hs3st1
  Promoter: CMV
  Tag / fusion protein: 3X Flag (N terminal on backbone); WT FOKI (C terminal on backbone)
  Cloning method: Restriction Enzyme; 5′ cloning site N/A (destroyed during cloning); 3′ cloning site N/A (destroyed during cloning)
  Sequencing primers: 5′ CMV-F; 3′ BGH-rev
Terms and licenses: Academic/Nonprofit Terms; Industry Terms: Not Available to Industry
Depositor comments: Target binding site: TCAATCCTCTGTCCTGGT It is strongly recommended that users perform a diagnostic digest to verify this plasmid prior to use. For example, a double digest of the plasmid with BamHI and KpnI should result in two bands at 2.3kb and 5.8kb.
How to cite: TAL3292 was a gift from Keith Joung (Addgene plasmid # 42755 ; http://n2t.net/addgene:42755 ; RRID:Addgene_42755)
