[The description below was written by a language model from this plasmid's Addgene catalogue record.]
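Description:
TAL3292 is a TALEN expression plasmid built on the JDS78 backbone, a vector of about 6.4 kb classed as mammalian expression with a T7 promoter. It encodes the "left" half of a nuclease pair directed against the zebrafish (D. rerio) gene hs3st1. The insert of roughly 1.6 kb is an engineered array of TAL effector repeats, designed to recognise a specific 18-nucleotide site in the target locus. It is not a zebrafish coding sequence. It was assembled into the backbone by restriction cloning, and the flanking cloning sites were destroyed in the process. The plasmid is maintained at high copy in E. coli under ampicillin selection. The record does not name the origin of replication, and no feature table is provided.

The backbone supplies the elements that turn the repeat array into a working nuclease: an N-terminal 3X FLAG tag for detection and a C-terminal wild-type FokI cleavage domain, so the translated product is a FLAG–TALE–FokI fusion. Expression in mammalian cells is driven by the CMV promoter. The use of a BGH reverse sequencing primer suggests a BGH polyadenylation region downstream. The T7 designation indicates that the same cassette can serve as a template for in vitro transcription, which is the usual way of producing TALEN mRNA for injection into zebrafish embryos. Because FokI cuts only as a dimer, this monomer must be used with a matching right-half TALEN that binds the opposite strand across a spacer. The resulting double-strand break is repaired imprecisely, producing indel mutations that disrupt hs3st1. The associated publication concerns this kind of targeted gene disruption in somatic zebrafish cells.
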