>Addgene plasmid #42755 | TAL3292 | depositor partial sequence | sequence record 57875 | TAL3292 sequence 2430 bps
TCTAGAGCTAGCACCATGGACTACAAAGACCATGACGGTGATTATAAAGATCATGACATCGATTACAAGG
ATGACGATGACAAGATGGCCCCCAAGAAGAAGAGGAAGGTGGGCATTCACCGCGGGGTACCTATGGTGGA
CTTGAGGACACTCGGTTATTCGCAACAGCAACAGGAGAAAATCAAGCCTAAGGTCAGGAGCACCGTCGCG
CAACACCACGAGGCGCTTGTGGGGCATGGCTTCACTCATGCGCATATTGTCGCGCTTTCACAGCACCCTG
CGGCGCTTGGGACGGTGGCTGTCAAATACCAAGATATGATTGCGGCCCTGCCCGAAGCCACGCACGAGGC
AATTGTAGGGGTCGGTAAACAGTGGTCGGGAGCGCGAGCACTTGAGGCGCTGCTGACTGTGGCGGGTGAG
CTTAGGGGGCCTCCGCTCCAGCTCGACACCGGGCAGCTGCTGAAGATCGCGAAGAGAGGGGGAGTAACAG
CGGTAGAGGCAGTGCACGCCTGGCGCAATGCGCTCACCGGGGCCCCCTTGAACCTGACCCCAGACCAGGT
AGTCGCAATCGCGTCACATGACGGGGGAAAGCAAGCCCTGGAAACCGTGCAAAGGTTGTTGCCGGTCCTT
TGTCAAGACCACGGCCTTACACCGGAGCAAGTCGTGGCCATTGCAAGCAACATCGGTGGCAAACAGGCTC
TTGAGACGGTTCAGAGACTTCTCCCAGTTCTCTGTCAAGCCCACGGGCTGACTCCCGATCAAGTTGTAGC
GATTGCGTCGAACATTGGAGGGAAACAAGCATTGGAGACTGTCCAACGGCTCCTTCCCGTGTTGTGTCAA
GCCCACGGTTTGACGCCTGCACAAGTGGTCGCCATCGCCTCGAATGGCGGCGGTAAGCAGGCGCTGGAAA
CAGTACAGCGCCTGCTGCCTGTACTGTGCCAGGATCATGGACTGACCCCAGACCAGGTAGTCGCAATCGC
GTCACATGACGGGGGAAAGCAAGCCCTGGAAACCGTGCAAAGGTTGTTGCCGGTCCTTTGTCAAGACCAC
GGCCTTACACCGGAGCAAGTCGTGGCCATTGCATCCCACGACGGTGGCAAACAGGCTCTTGAGACGGTTC
AGAGACTTCTCCCAGTTCTCTGTCAAGCCCACGGGCTGACTCCCGATCAAGTTGTAGCGATTGCGTCCAA
CGGTGGAGGGAAACAAGCATTGGAGACTGTCCAACGGCTCCTTCCCGTGTTGTGTCAAGCCCACGGTTTG
ACGCCTGCACAAGTGGTCGCCATCGCCAGCCATGATGGCGGTAAGCAGGCGCTGGAAACAGTACAGCGCC
TGCTGCCTGTACTGTGCCAGGATCATGGACTGACCCCAGACCAGGTAGTCGCAATCGCGTCAAACGGAGG
GGGAAAGCAAGCCCTGGAAACCGTGCAAAGGTTGTTGCCGGTCCTTTGTCAAGACCACGGCCTTACACCG
GAGCAAGTCGTGGCCATTGCAAATAATAACGGTGGCAAACAGGCTCTTGAGACGGTTCAGAGACTTCTCC
CAGTTCTCTGTCAAGCCCACGGGCTGACTCCCGATCAAGTTGTAGCGATTGCGTCCAACGGTGGAGGGAA
ACAAGCATTGGAGACTGTCCAACGGCTCCTTCCCGTGTTGTGTCAAGCCCACGGTTTGACGCCTGCACAA
GTGGTCGCCATCGCCAGCCATGATGGCGGTAAGCAGGCGCTGGAAACAGTACAGCGCCTGCTGCCTGTAC
TGTGCCAGGATCATGGACTGACCCCAGACCAGGTAGTCGCAATCGCGTCACATGACGGGGGAAAGCAAGC
CCTGGAAACCGTGCAAAGGTTGTTGCCGGTCCTTTGTCAAGACCACGGCCTTACACCGGAGCAAGTCGTG
GCCATTGCAAGCAATGGGGGTGGCAAACAGGCTCTTGAGACGGTTCAGAGACTTCTCCCAGTTCTCTGTC
AAGCCCACGGGCTGACTCCCGATCAAGTTGTAGCGATTGCGAATAACAATGGAGGGAAACAAGCATTGGA
GACTGTCCAACGGCTCCTTCCCGTGTTGTGTCAAGCCCACGGTTTGACGCCTGCACAAGTGGTCGCCATC
GCCAACAACAACGGCGGTAAGCAGGCGCTGGAAACAGTACAGCGCCTGCTGCCTGTACTGTGCCAGGATC
ATGGACTGACACCCGAACAGGTGGTCGCCATTGCTTCTAATGGGGGAGGACGGCCAGCCTTGGAGTCCAT
CGTAGCCCAATTGTCCAGGCCCGATCCCGCGTTGGCTGCGTTAACGAATGACCATCTGGTGGCGTTGGCA
TGTCTTGGTGGACGACCCGCGCTCGATGCAGTCAAAAAGGGTCTGCCTCATGCTCCCGCATTGATCAAAA
GAACCAACCGGCGGATTCCCGAGAGAACTTCCCATCGAGTCGCGGGATCC
