>Addgene plasmid #42755 | TAL3292 | addgene partial sequence | sequence record 61032 | JDS-TALEN-F 5'-TAGGGGTCGGTAAACAGTGG-3'
TGTGGCGGGTGAGCTTAGGGGGCCTCCGCTCCAGCTCGACACCGGGCAGCTGCTGAAGATCGCGAAGAGA
GGGGGAGTAACAGCGGTAGAGGCAGTGCACGCCTGGCGCAATGCGCTCACCGGGGCCCCCTTGAACCTGA
CCCCAGACCAGGTAGTCGCAATCGCGTCACATGACGGGGGAAAGCAAGCCCTGGAAACCGTGCAAAGGTT
GTTGCCGGTCCTTTGTCAAGACCACGGCCTTACACCGGAGCAAGTCGTGGCCATTGCAAGCAACATCGGT
GGCAAACAGGCTCTTGAGACGGTTCAGAGACTTCTCCCAGTTCTCTGTCAAGCCCACGGGCTGACTCCCG
ATCAAGTTGTAGCGATTGCGTCGAACATTGGAGGGAAACAAGCATTGGAGACTGTCCAACGGCTCCTTCC
CGTGTTGTGTCAAGCCCACGGTTTGACGCCTGCACAAGTGGTCGCCATCGCCTCGAATGGCGGCGGTAAG
CAGGCGCTGGAAACAGTACAGCGCCTGCTGCCTGTACTGTGCCAGGATCATGGACTGACCCCAGACCAGG
TAGTCGCAATCGCGTCACATGACGGGGGAAAGCAAGCCCTGGAAACCGTGCAAAGGTTGTTGCCGGTCCT
TTGTCAAGACCACGGCCTTACACCGGAGCAAGTCGTGGCCATTGCATCCCACGACGGTGGCAAACAGGCT
CTTGAGACGGTTCAGAGACTTCTCCCAGTTCTCTGTCAAGCCCACGGGCTGACTCCCGATCAAGTTGTAG
CGATTGCGTCCAACGGTGGAGGGAAACAAGCATTGGAGACTGTCCAACGGCTCCTTCCCGTGTTGTGTCA
AGCCCACGGTTTGACGCCTGCACAAGTGGTCGCCATCGCCAGCCATGATGGCGG
